>Addgene plasmid #215303 | pMVV052 | addgene full sequence | sequence record 440370 | Addgene NGS Result
CAAATAAAACGAAAGGCTCAGTCGAAAGACTGGGCCTTTCGTTTTATCTGTTGTTTGTCGGTGAACGCTC
TCTACTAGAGTCACACTGGCTCACCTTCGGGTGGGCCTTTCTGCGTTTATACCTAGGCTACAGCCGATAG
TCTGGAACAGCGCACTTACGGGTTGCTGCGCAACCCAAGTGCTACCGGCGCGGCAGCGTGACCCGTGTCG
GCGGCTCCAACGGCTCGCCATCGTCCAGAAAACACGGCTCATCGGGCATCGGCAGGCGCTGCTGCCCGCG
CCGTTCCCATTCCTCCGTTTCGGTCAAGGCTGGCAGGTCTGGTTCCATGCCCGGAATGCCGGGCTGGCTG
GGCGGCTCCTCGCCGGGGCCGGTCGGTAGTTGCTGCTCGCCCGGATACAGGGTCGGGATGCGGCGCAGGT
CGCCATGCCCCAACAGCGATTCGTCCTGGTCGTCGTGATCAACCACCACGGCGGCACTGAACACCGACAG
GCGCAACTGGTCGCGGGGCTGGCCCCACGCCACGCGGTCATTGACCACGTAGGCCGACACGGTGCCGGGG
CCGTTGAGCTTCACGACGGAGATCCAGCGCTCGGCCACCAAGTCCTTGACTGCGTATTGGACCGTCCGCA
AAGAACGTCCGATGAGCTTGGAAAGTGTCTTCTGGCTGACCACCACGGCGTTCTGGTGGCCCATCTGCGC
CACGAGGTGATGCAGCAGCATTGCCGCCGTGGGTTTCCTCGCAATAAGCCCGGCCCACGCCTCATGCGCT
TTGCGTTCCGTTTGCACCCAGTGACCGGGCTTGTTCTTGGCTTGAATGCCGATTTCTCTGGACTGCGTGG
CCATGCTTATCTCCATGCGGTAGGGGTGCCGCACGGTTGCGGCACCATGCGCAATCAGCTGCAACTTTTC
GGCAGCGCGACAACAATTATGCGTTGCGTAAAAGTGGCAGTCAATTACAGATTTTCTTTAACCTACGCAA
TGAGCTATTGCGGGGGGTGCCGCAATGAGCTGTTGCGTACCCCCCTTTTTTAAGTTGTTGATTTTTAAGT
CTTTCGCATTTCGCCCTATATCTAGTTCTTTGGTGCCCAAAGAAGGGCACCCCTGCGGGGTTCCCCCACG
CCTTCGGCGCGGCTCCCCCTCCGGCAAAAAGTGGCCCCTCCGGGGCTTGTTGATCGACTGCGCGGCCTTC
GGCCTTGCCCAAGGTGGCGCTGCCCCCTTGGAACCCCCGCACTCGCCGCCGTGAGGCTCGGGGGGCAGGC
GGGCGGGCTTCGCCCTTCGACTGCCCCCACTCGCATAGGCTTGGGTCGTTCCAGGCGCGTCAAGGCCAAG
CCGCTGCGCGGTCGCTGCGCGAGCCTTGACCCGCCTTCCACTTGGTGTCCAACCGGCAAGCGAAGCGCGC
AGGCCGCAGGCCGGAGGCTTTTCCCCAGAGAAAATTAAAAAAATTGATGGGGCAAGGCCGCAGGCCGCGC
AGTTGGAGCCGGTGGGTATGTGGTCGAAGGCTGGGTAGCCGGTGGGCAATCCCTGTGGTCAAGCTCGTGG
GCAGGCGCAGCCTGTCCATCAGCTTGTCCAGCAGGGTTGTCCACGGGCCGAGCGAAGCGAGCCAGCCGGT
GGCCGCTCGCGGCCATCGTCCACATATCCTAGTGCTTGGATTCTCACCAATAAAAAACGCCCGGCGGCAA
CCGAGCGTTCTGAACAAATCCAGATGGAGTTCTGAGGTCATTACTGGATCTATCAACAGGAGTCCAAGCG
AGCTCTCGAACCCCAGAGTCCCGCTCAGAAGAACTCGTCAAGAAGGCGATAGAAGGCGATGCGCTGCGAA
TCGGGAGCGGCGATACCGTAAAGCACGAGGAAGCGGTCAGCCCATTCGCCGCCAAGCTCTTCAGCAATAT
CACGGGTAGCCAACGCTATGTCCTGATAGCGGTCCGCCACACCCAGCCGGCCACAGTCGATGAATCCAGA
AAAGCGGCCATTTTCCACCATGATATTCGGCAAGCAGGCATCGCCATGGGTCACGACGAGATCCTCGCCG
TCGGGCATGCGCGCCTTGAGCCTGGCGAACAGTTCGGCTGGCGCGAGCCCCTGATGCTCTTCGTCCAGAT
CATCCTGATCGACAAGACCGGCTTCCATCCGAGTACGTGCTCGCTCGATGCGATGTTTCGCTTGGTGGTC
GAATGGGCAGGTAGCCGGATCAAGCGTATGCAGCCGCCGCATTGCATCAGCCATGATGGATACTTTCTCG
GCAGGAGCAAGGTGAGATGACAGGAGATCCTGCCCCGGCACTTCGCCCAATAGCAGCCAGTCCCTTCCCG
CTTCAGTGACAACGTCGAGCACAGCTGCGCAAGGAACGCCCGTCGTGGCCAGCCACGATAGCCGCGCTGC
CTCGTCCTGCAGTTCATTCAGGGCACCGGACAGGTCGGTCTTGACAAAAAGAACCGGGCGCCCCTGCGCT
GACAGCCGGAACACGGCGGCATCAGAGCAGCCGATTGTCTGTTGTGCCCAGTCATAGCCGAATAGCCTCT
CCACCCAAGCGGCCGGAGAACCTGCGTGCAATCCATCTTGTTCAATCATGCGAAACGATCCTCATCCTGT
CTCTTGATCAGATCATGATCCCCTGCGCCATCAGATCCTTGGCGGCAAGAAAGCCATCCAGTTTACTTTG
CAGGGCTTCCCAACCTTACCAGAGGGCGCCCCAGCTGGCAATTCCGACGTCTTAATCTTTCTGCGAATTG
AGATGACGCCACTGGCTGGGCGTCATCCCGGTTTCCCGGGTAAACACCACCGAAAAATAGTTACTATCTT
CAAAGCCACATTCGGTCGAAATATCACTGATTAACAGGCGGCTATGCTGGAGAAGATATTGCGCATGACA
CACTCTGACCTGTCGCAGATATTGATTGATGGTCATTCCAGTCTGCTGGCGAAATTGCTGACGCAAAACG
CGCTCACTGCACGATGCCTCATCACAAAATTTATCCAGCGCAAAGGGACTTTTCAGGCTAGCCGCCAGCC
GGGTAATCAGCTTATCCAGCAACGTTTCGCTGGATGTTGGCGGCAACGAATCACTGGTGTAACGATGGCG
ATTCAGCAACATCACCAACTGCCCGAACAGCAACTCAGCCATTTCGTTAGCAAACGGCACATGCTGACTA
CTTTCATGCTCAAGCTGACCGATAACCTGCCGCGCCTGCGCCATCCCCATGCTACCTAAGCGCCAGTGTG
GTTGCCCTGCGCTGGCGTTAAATCCCGGAATCGCCCCCTGCCAGTCAAGATTCAGCTTCAGACGCTCCGG
GCAATAAATAATATTCTGCAAAACCAGATCGTTAACGGAAGCGTAGGAGTGTTTATCGTCAGCATGAATG
TAAAAGAGATCGCCACGGGTAATGCGATAAGGGCGATCGTTGAGTACATGCAGGCCATTACCGCGCCAGA
CAATCACCAGCTCACAAAAATCATGTGTATGTTCAGCAAAGACATCTTGCGGATAACGGTCAGCCACAGC
GACTGCCTGCTGGTCGCTGGCAAAAAAATCATCTTTGAGAAGTTTTAACTGATGCGCCACCGTGGCTACC
TCGGCCAGAGAACGAAGTTGATTATTCGCAATATGGCGTACAAATACGTTGAGAAGATTCGCGTTATTGC
AGAAAGCCATCCCGTCCCTGGCGAATATCACGCGGTGACCAGTTAAACTCTCGGCGAAAAAGCGTCGAAA
AGTGGTTACTGTCGCTGAATCCACAGCGATAGGCGATGTCAGTAACGCTGGCCTCGCTGTGGCGTAGCAG
ATGTCGGGCTTTCATCAGTCGCAGGCGGTTCAGGTATCGCTGAGGCGTCAGTCCCGTTTGCTGCTTAAGC
TGCCGATGTAGCGTACGCAGTGAAAGAGAAAATTGATCCGCCACGGCATCCCAATTCACCTCATCGGCAA
AATGGTCCTCCAGCCAGGCCAGAAGCAAGTTGAGACGTGATGCGCTGTTTTCCAGGTTCTCCTGCAAACT
GCTTTTACGCAGCAAGAGCAGTAATTGCATAAACAAGATCTCGCGACTGGCGGTCGAGGGTAAATCATTT
TCCCCTTCCTGCTGTTCCATCTGTGCAACCAGCTGTCGCACCTGCTGCAATACGCTGTGGTTAACGCGCC
AGTGAGACGGATACTGCCCATCCAGCTCTTGTGGCAGCAACTGATTCAGCCCGGCGAGAAACTGAAATCG
ATCCGGCGAGCGATACAGCACATTGGTCAGACACAGATTATCGGTATGTTCATACAGATGCCGATCATGA
TCGCGTACGAAACAGACCGTGCCACCGGTGATGGTATAGGGCTGCCCATTAAACACATGAATACCCGTGC
CATGTTCGACAATCACAATTTCATGAAAATCATGATGATGTTCAGGAAAATCCGCCTGCGGGAGCCGGGG
TTCTATCGCCACGGACGCGTTACCAGACGGAAAAAAATCCACACTATGTAATACGGTCATACTGGCCTCC
TGATGTCGTCAACACGGCGAAATAGTAATCACGAGGTCAGGTTCTTACCTTAAATTTTCGACGGAAAACC
ACGTAAAAAACGTCGATTTTTCAAGATACAGCGTGAATTTTCAGGAAATGCGGTGAGCATCACATCACCA
CAATTCAGCAAATTGTGAACATCATCACGTTCATCTTTCCCTGGTTGCCAATGGCCCATTTTCCTGTCAG
TAACGAGAAGGTCGCGAATTCAGGCGCTCTTTAGACTGGTCGTAACCCGTTTTTTTGGGAATTCAAAAGA
TCTTTTAAGAAGGAGATATACATATGAGCAAAGGAGAAGAACTTTTCACTGGAGTTGTCCCAATTCTTGT
TGAATTAGATGGTGATGTTAATGGGCACAAATTTTCTGTCCGTGGAGAGGGTGAAGGTGATGCTACAAAC
GGAAAACTCACCCTTAAATTTATTTGCACTACTGGAAAACTACCTGTTCCGTGGCCAACACTTGTCACTA
CTCTGACCTATGGTGTTCAATGCTTTTCCCGTTATCCGGATCACATGAAACGGCATGACTTTTTCAAGAG
TGCCATGCCCGAAGGTTATGTACAGGAACGCACTATATCTTTCAAAGATGACGGGACCTACAAGACGCGT
GCTGAAGTCAAGTTTGAAGGTGATACCCTTGTTAATCGTATCGAGTTAAAGGGTATTGATTTTAAAGAAG
ATGGAAACATTCTTGGACACAAACTTGAGTACAACTTTAACTCACACAATGTATACATCACGGCAGACAA
ACAAAAGAATGGAATCAAAGCTAACTTCAAAATTCGCCACAACGTTGAAGATGGTTCCGTTCAACTAGCA
GACCATTATCAACAAAATACTCCAATTGGCGATGGCCCTGTCCTTTTACCAGACAACCATTACCTGTCGA
CACAATCTGTCCTTTCGAAAGATCCCAACGAAAAGCGTGACCACATGGTCCTTCTTGAGTTTGTAACTGC
TGCTGGGATTACACATGGCATGGATGAGCTCTACAAATAAGGATCCAAACTCGAGTAAGGATCTCCAGGC
AT
Features (pLannotate 1.2.2; 11 found; start..end, strand, type, name):
      1..72      +  terminator     rrnB T1 terminator: transcription terminator T1 from the E. coli rrnB gene
     88..115     +  terminator     T7Te terminator: phage T7 early transcription terminator
    182..844     -  CDS            pBBR1 Rep: replication protein for the broad-host-range plasmid pBBR1 from Bordetella bronchiseptica
    845..1616    -  rep_origin     pBBR1 oriV: replication origin of the broad-host-range plasmid pBBR1 from Bordetella bronchiseptica; requires the pBBR1 Rep protein for replication
   1650..1744    -  terminator     lambda t0 terminator: transcription terminator from phage lambda
   1778..2569    -  CDS            neo: KKA2_KLEPN - Also known as kan, nptII. Experimental evidence at protein level: Swiss-Prot protein existence level 1. Resistance to kanamycin, neomycin, paromomycin, ribostamycin, butirosin and gentamicin B. From Klebsiella pneumoniae.
   2601..2705    -  CDS            tnpA (fragment): TN5P_ECOLX - Also known as tnp. Experimental evidence at protein level: Swiss-Prot protein existence level 1. Mediates transposition of transposon Tn5 by a 'cut and paste' mechanism. First, the monomeric transposase binds the 19 bp inverted DNA repeats flanking the transposon. Then, dimerization of the DNA- bound transposase creates a synaptic DNA complex. After nicking of the first DNA strand, excision of the transposon proceeds through a series of intermediates. The transposase then mediates the insertion of the transposon at a new site by strand transfer. The activity of the wild- type tran
   2712..3560    -  CDS            rhaR: transcriptional activator of rhaR and rhaS; E. coli rhaR; needed for rhamnose-dependent activation of the rhaB promoter
   3634..4470    -  CDS            rhaS: positive regulator of the rhaB promoter; E. coli rhaS; activated by L-rhamnose
   4616..4734    +  promoter       rhaB promoter: promoter of the E. coli rhaBAD operon, conferring tight induction with L-rhamnose and repression with D-glucose in the presence of RhaR and RhaS (Giacalone et al., 2006)
   4784..5497    +  CDS            Superfolder GFP: Superfolder GFP is a basic (constitutively fluorescent) green fluorescent protein published in 2005, derived from Aequorea victoria. It is reported to be a very rapidly-maturing weak dimer.
