[The description below was written by a language model from this plasmid's Addgene catalogue record and pLannotate feature annotations shown in this document.]
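Description:
pMVV052 is a 5,532 bp bacterial expression plasmid built on the broad-host-range pBBR1 replicon and designed as a rhamnose-inducible reporter for synthetic biology work. Replication depends on the pBBR1 oriV together with its cognate Rep protein, both originally from Bordetella bronchiseptica. This pairing allows maintenance in many Gram-negative bacteria beyond E. coli, and the record lists the plasmid as low copy. Selection is by kanamycin through the neo (nptII) gene. A short fragment of the Tn5 transposase sits next to it and is most likely a non-functional remnant carried over with the resistance cassette. A lambda t0 terminator lies downstream of the marker.

The payload is an untagged superfolder GFP coding sequence driven by the E. coli rhaB promoter (PRhaB). Transcription is closed off by the rrnB T1 and T7Te terminators, which follow the reporter across the circular junction. Upstream of the reporter cassette and divergently oriented are the genes for the two regulators of the system, RhaS and RhaR. RhaS is the L-rhamnose-responsive activator of PRhaB, and RhaR activates rhaS and rhaR expression. The record notes that the backbone was modified for constitutive RhaRS expression, although the promoter driving them is not annotated in the feature table. Carrying the regulators on the plasmid makes the circuit self-contained, so induction does not rely on a host's native rhamnose regulon.

With fluorescence as the readout, the construct serves to characterise the induction range and tightness of the rhamnose system. The associated publication places it within a genetic toolbox for nitrogen-fixing soil microbes, where the broad-host-range backbone is especially useful.
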