Addgene plasmid #215303: pMVV052
Purpose: Expresses sfGFP under rhamnose induction (RhaS + RhaR + pRhaB-sfGFP) with a BBR1 backbone.
Depositing lab: Brian Pfleger. Depositing organization: University of Wisconsin, Madison. Publication: Synthetic Biology Toolbox for Nitrogen-Fixing Soil Microbes. Venkataraman M, Ynigez-Gutierrez A, Infante V, MacIntyre A, Fernandes-Junior PI, Ane JM, Pfleger B. ACS Synth Biol. 2023 Dec 15;12(12):3623-3634. doi: 10.1021/acssynbio.3c00414. Epub 2023 Nov 21. PubMed 37988619.
Backbone
  Vector backbone: BBR1
  Backbone size w/o insert (bp): 4800
  Total vector size (bp): 5532
  Modifications to backbone: Constitutive RhaRS expression
  Vector type: Bacterial Expression, Synthetic Biology
Growth in bacteria
  Bacterial resistance: Kanamycin, 50 μg/mL
  Growth temperature: 37°C
  Growth strain: DH5alpha
  Copy number: Low Copy
Gene/Insert
  Gene/Insert name: sfGFP
  Species: Synthetic
  Insert size (bp): 711
  Promoter: PRhaB
  Tag / fusion protein: None
  Cloning method: Gibson Cloning
  Sequencing primers: 5′ na
Terms and licenses: Academic/Nonprofit Terms; Industry Terms: Not Available to Industry
How to cite: pMVV052 was a gift from Brian Pfleger (Addgene plasmid # 215303 ; http://n2t.net/addgene:215303 ; RRID:Addgene_215303)
